>Addgene plasmid #243687 | pJL178 | addgene full sequence | sequence record 489314 | Addgene NGS Result
GTCGACGGATCGGGAGATCTCCCGATCCCCTATGGTGCACTCTCAGTACAATCTGCTCTGATGCCGCATA
GTTAAGCCAGTATCTGCTCCCTGCTTGTGTGTTGGAGGTCGCTGAGTAGTGCGCGAGCAAAATTTAAGCT
ACAACAAGGCAAGGCTTGACCGACAATTGCATGAAGAATCTGCTTAGGGTTAGGCGTTTTGCGCTGCTTC
GCGATGTACGGGCCAGATATACGCGTTGACATTGATTATTGACTAGTTATTAATAGTAATCAATTACGGG
GTCATTAGTTCATAGCCCATATATGGAGTTCCGCGTTACATAACTTACGGTAAATGGCCCGCCTGGCTGA
CCGCCCAACGACCCCCGCCCATTGACGTCAATAATGACGTATGTTCCCATAGTAACGCCAATAGGGACTT
TCCATTGACGTCAATGGGTGGAGTATTTACGGTAAACTGCCCACTTGGCAGTACATCAAGTGTATCATAT
GCCAAGTACGCCCCCTATTGACGTCAATGACGGTAAATGGCCCGCCTGGCATTATGCCCAGTACATGACC
TTATGGGACTTTCCTACTTGGCAGTACATCTACGTATTAGTCATCGCTATTACCATGGTGATGCGGTTTT
GGCAGTACATCAATGGGCGTGGATAGCGGTTTGACTCACGGGGATTTCCAAGTCTCCACCCCATTGACGT
CAATGGGAGTTTGTTTTGGCACCAAAATCAACGGGACTTTCCAAAATGTCGTAACAACTCCGCCCCATTG
ACGCAAATGGGCGGTAGGCGTGTACGGTGGGAGGTCTATATAAGCAGCGCGTTTTGCCTGTACTGGGTCT
CTCTGGTTAGACCAGATCTGAGCCTGGGAGCTCTCTGGCTAACTAGGGAACCCACTGCTTAAGCCTCAAT
AAAGCTTGCCTTGAGTGCTTCAAGTAGTGTGTGCCCGTCTGTTGTGTGACTCTGGTAACTAGAGATCCCT
CAGACCCTTTTAGTCAGTGTGGAAAATCTCTAGCAGTGGCGCCCGAACAGGGACTTGAAAGCGAAAGGGA
AACCAGAGGAGCTCTCTCGACGCAGGACTCGGCTTGCTGAAGCGCGCACGGCAAGAGGCGAGGGGCGGCG
ACTGGTGAGTACGCCAAAAATTTTGACTAGCGGAGGCTAGAAGGAGAGAGATGGGTGCGAGAGCGTCAGT
ATTAAGCGGGGGAGAATTAGATCGCGATGGGAAAAAATTCGGTTAAGGCCAGGGGGAAAGAAAAAATATA
AATTAAAACATATAGTATGGGCAAGCAGGGAGCTAGAACGATTCGCAGTTAATCCTGGCCTGTTAGAAAC
ATCAGAAGGCTGTAGACAAATACTGGGACAGCTACAACCATCCCTTCAGACAGGATCAGAAGAACTTAGA
TCATTATATAATACAGTAGCAACCCTCTATTGTGTGCATCAAAGGATAGAGATAAAAGACACCAAGGAAG
CTTTAGACAAGATAGAGGAAGAGCAAAACAAAAGTAAGACCACCGCACAGCAAGCGGCCGCTGATCTTCA
GACCTGGAGGAGGAGATATGAGGGACAATTGGAGAAGTGAATTATATAAATATAAAGTAGTAAAAATTGA
ACCATTAGGAGTAGCACCCACCAAGGCAAAGAGAAGAGTGGTGCAGAGAGAAAAAAGAGCAGTGGGAATA
GGAGCTTTGTTCCTTGGGTTCTTGGGAGCAGCAGGAAGCACTATGGGCGCAGCGTCAATGACGCTGACGG
TACAGGCCAGACAATTATTGTCTGGTATAGTGCAGCAGCAGAACAATTTGCTGAGGGCTATTGAGGCGCA
ACAGCATCTGTTGCAACTCACAGTCTGGGGCATCAAGCAGCTCCAGGCAAGAATCCTGGCTGTGGAAAGA
TACCTAAAGGATCAACAGCTCCTGGGGATTTGGGGTTGCTCTGGAAAACTCATTTGCACCACTGCTGTGC
CTTGGAATGCTAGTTGGAGTAATAAATCTCTGGAACAGATTTGGAATCACACGACCTGGATGGAGTGGGA
CAGAGAAATTAACAATTACACAAGCTTAATACACTCCTTAATTGAAGAATCGCAAAACCAGCAAGAAAAG
AATGAACAAGAATTATTGGAATTAGATAAATGGGCAAGTTTGTGGAATTGGTTTAACATAACAAATTGGC
TGTGGTATATAAAATTATTCATAATGATAGTAGGAGGCTTGGTAGGTTTAAGAATAGTTTTTGCTGTACT
TTCTATAGTGAATAGAGTTAGGCAGGGATATTCACCATTATCGTTTCAGACCCACCTCCCAACCCCGAGG
GGACCCGACAGGCCCGAAGGAATAGAAGAAGAAGGTGGAGAGAGAGACAGAGACAGATCCATTCGATTAG
TGAACGGATCGGCACTGCGTGCGCCAATTCTGCAGACAAATGGCAGTATTCATCCACAATTTTAAAAGAA
AAGGGGGGATTGGGGGGTACAGTGCAGGGGAAAGAATAGTAGACATAATAGCAACAGACATACAAACTAA
AGAATTACAAAAACAAATTACAAAAATTCAAAATTTTCGGGTTTATTACAGGGACAGCAGAGATCCAGTT
TGGTTAATTAGCTAGCGATGCGGGGAGGCGGCCCAAAGGGAGATCCGACTCGTCTGAGGGCGAAGGCGAA
GACGCGGAAGAGGCCGCAGAGCCGGCAGCAGGCCGCGGGAAGGAAGGTCCGCTGGATTGAGGGCCGAAGG
GACGTAGCAGAAGGACGTCCCGCGCAGAATCCAGGTGGCAACACAGGCGAGCAGCCAAGGAAAGGACGAT
GATTTCCCCGACAACACCACGGAATTGTCAGTGCCCAACAGCCGAGCCCCTGTCCAGCAGCGGGCAAGGC
AGGCGGCGATGAGTTCCGCCGTGGCAATAGGGAGGGGGAAAGCGAAAGTCCCGGAAAGGAGCTGACAGGT
GGTGGCAATGCCCCAACCAGTGGGGGTTGCGTCAGCAAACACAGTGCACACCACGCCACGTTGCCTGACA
ACGGGCCACAACTCCTCATAAAGAGACAGCAACCAGGATTTATACAAGGAGGAGAAAATGAAAGCCATAC
GGGAAGCAATAGCATGATACAAAGGCATTAAAGCAGCGTATCCACATAGCGTAAAAGGAGCAACATAGTT
AAGAATACCAGTCAATCTTTCACAAATTTTGTAATCCAGAGGTTGATTACCGATAAGCTTGATATCGAAT
TCTTAACTGGCACCGGGCTTGCGGGTCATGCACCAGGTGCGCGGTCCTTCGGGCACCTCGACGTCGGCGG
TGACGGTGAAGCCGAGCCGCTCGTAGAAGGGGAGGTTGCGGGGCGCGGAGGTCTCCAGGAAGGCGGGCAC
CCCGGCGCGCTCGGCCGCCTCCACTCCGGGGAGCACGACGGCGCTGCCCAGACCCTTGCCCTGGTGGTCG
GGCGAGACGCCGACGGTGGCCAGGAACCACGCGGGCTCCTTGGGCCGGTGCGGCGCCAGGAGGCCTTCCA
TCTGTTGCTGCGCGGCCAGCCGGGAACCGCTCAACTCGGCCATGCGCGGGCCGATCTCGGCGAACACCGC
CCCCGCTTCGACGCTCTCCGGCGTGGTCCAGACCGCCACGGCGGCGCCGTCGTCCGCGACCCACACCTTG
CCGATGTCGAGCCCGACGCGCGTGAGGAAGAGTTCTTGCAGCTCGGTGACCCGCTCGATGTGGCGGTCCG
GATCGACGGTGTGGCGCGTGGCGGGGTAGTCGGCGAACGCGGCGGCGAGGGTGCGTACGGCCCTGGGGAC
GTCGTCGCGGGTGGCGAGGCGCACCGTGGGCTTGTACTCGGTCATGGTGGTACCCCCTGGGGAGAGAGGT
CGGTGATTCGGTCAACGAGGGAGCCGACTGCCGACGTGCGCTCCGGAGGCTTGCAGAATGCGGAACACCG
CGCGGGCAGGAACAGGGCCCACACTACCGCCCCACACCCCGCCTCCCGCACCGCCCCTTCCCGGCCGCTG
CTCTCGGCGCGCCCTGCTGAGCAGCCGCTATTGGCCACAGCCCATCGCGGTCGGCGCGCTGCCATTGCTC
CCTGGCGCTGTCCGTCTGCGAGGGTACTAGTGAGACGTGCGGCTTCCGTTTGTCACGTCCGGCACGCCGC
GAACCGCAAGGAACCTTCCCGACTTAGGGGCGGAGCAGGAAGCGTCGCCGGGGGGCCCACAAGGGTAGCG
GCGAAGATCCGGGTGACGCTGCGAACGGACGTGAAGAATGTGCGAGACCCAGGGTCGGCGCCGCTGCGTT
TCCCGGAACCACGCCCAGAGCAGCCGCGTCCCTGCGCAAACCCAGGGCTGCCTTGGAAAAGGCGCAAATC
GATTGCAAAGATGGATAAAGTTTTAAACAGAGAGGAATCTTTGCAGCTAATGGACCTTCTAGGTCTTGAA
AGGAGTGGGAATTGGCTCCGGTGCCCGTCAGTGGGCAGAGCGCACATCGCCCACAGTCCCCGAGAAGTTG
GGGGGAGGGGTCGGCAATTGAACCGGTGCCTAGAGAAGGTGGCGCGGGGTAAACTGGGAAAGTGATGTCG
TGTACTGGCTCCGCCTTTTTCCCGAGGGTGGGGGAGAACCGTATATAAGTGCAGTAGTCGCCGTGAACGT
TCTTTTTCGCAACGGGTTTGCCGCCAGAACACAGGTAAGTGCCGTGTGTGGTTCCCGCGGGCCTGGCCTC
TTTACGGGTTATGGCCCTTGCGTGCCTTGAATTACTTCCACCTGGCTGCAGTACGTGATTCTTGATCCCG
AGCTTCGGGTTGGAAGTGGGTGGGAGAGTTCGAGGCCTTGCGCTTAAGGAGCCCCTTCGCCTCGTGCTTG
AGTTGAGGCCTGGCCTGGGCGCTGGGGCCGCCGCGTGCGAATCTGGTGGCACCTTCGCGCCTGTCTCGCT
GCTTTCGATAAGTCTCTAGCCATTTAAAATTTTTGATGACCTGCTGCGACGCTTTTTTTCTGGCAAGATA
GTCTTGTAAATGCGGGCCAAGATCTGCACACTGGTATTTCGGTTTTTGGGGCCGCGGGCGGCGACGGGGC
CCGTGCGTCCCAGCGCACATGTTCGGCGAGGCGGGGCCTGCGAGCGCGGCCACCGAGAATCGGACGGGGG
TAGTCTCAAGCTGGCCGGCCTGCTCTGGTGCCTGGCCTCGCGCCGCCGTGTATCGCCCCGCCCTGGGCGG
CAAGGCTGGCCCGGTCGGCACCAGTTGCGTGAGCGGAAAGATGGCCGCTTCCCGGCCCTGCTGCAGGGAG
CTCAAAATGGAGGACGCGGCGCTCGGGAGAGCGGGCGGGTGAGTCACCCACACAAAGGAAAAGGGCCTTT
CCGTCCTCAGCCGTCGCTTCATGTGACTCCACGGAGTACCGGGCGCCGTCCAGGCACCTCGATTAGTTCT
CGAGCTTTTGGAGTACGTCGTCTTTAGGTTGGGGGGAGGGGTTTTATGCGATGGAGTTTCCCCACACTGA
GTGGGTGGAGACTGAAGTTAGGCCAGCTTGGCACTTGATGTAATTCTCCTTGGAATTTGCCCTTTTTGAG
TTTGGATCTTGGTTCATTCTCAAGCCTCAGACAGTGGTTCAAAGTTTTTTTCTTCCATTTCAGGTGTCGT
GACCTGCAGGATCGTGCGGGACGTGGACGGAAGAAAAAAGAGAGTGAGCGAGCGCCGGAATCAGCCCGGC
GTGGAGTGCGGACCCGCGGTAGTGCCAGGGGGCGAAGGCGGCGGTGGTGAGGAAGATACTTTGGTTAGTG
ACCACATCGCAGCATGTCCTTCTCCCGTGCCCTATTGTGGGCTCGGCTCCCGGCGGGGCGCCAGGCTGGC
CACCGGGCAGCCATCTGCTCTGCCCTTCGTCCCCACTTTGGGCCCTTTCCCGGGGTTCTGGGGCAAGTTT
CTGTCCTTGCCACCGCCTCCTCCTCTGCCTCCGGTGGCTCCAAAATACCAAACACGTCCTTGTTCGTGCC
CCTGACTGTGAAACCTCAGGGCCCCAGCGCCGACGGCGACGTCGGGGCCGAGCTAACCCGGCCTCTGGAC
AAGAATGAAGTAAAGAAGGTCTTAGACAAATTTTACAAGAGGAAAGAAATTCAGAAACTGGGTGCTGATT
ATGGACAGAATCAGGGCAGAGAGATGATGCTGGTGACCAGTGGAGCCGTAGCCTTTGGCAAACAACGCTT
GCGCCATGAGATCCTTCTGTCTCAGAGCGTGCGGCAGGCCCTCCACTCGGGGCAGAACCAGCTGAAAGAA
ATGGCAATTCCAGTCTTAGAGGCACGAGCCTGTGCAGCTGCCGGACAGAGTGGGCTGATGGCCTTGTATG
AGGCTATGTTTACCCAGTACAGCATCTGTGCTGCCCAGATTTTGGTGACCAATTTGGATTTCCATGATGA
GCAGAAGCGCCGGAACCTCAATGGAACACTTCATGAACTCCTTAGAATGAACATTGTCCCCATTGTCAAC
ACAAATGATGCTGTTGTCCCCCCAGCTGAGCCCAACAGTGACCTGCAGGGGGTAAATGTTATTAGTGTTA
AAGATAATGATAGCCTGGCTGCCCGACTGGCTGTGGAAATGAAAACTGATCTCTTGATTGTTCTTTCAGA
TGTAGAAGGCCTTTTTGACAGCCCCCCAGGTTCAGATGATGCAAAGCTTATTGATATATTTTATCCCGGA
GATCAGCAGTCTGTGACATTTGGAACCAAGTCTAGAGTGGGAATGGGTGGCATGGAAGCCAAGGTGAAAG
CAGCCCTCTGGGCTTTGCAAGGTGGCACTTCTGTTGTTATTGCAAATGGAACCCACCCAAAGGTGTCTGG
GCACGTCATCACAGACATTGTGGAGGGGAAGAAAGTTGGTACCTTCTTTTCAGAAGTAAAGCCTGCAGGC
CCTACTGTTGAGCAGCAGGGAGAAATGGCGCGATCTGGAGGAAGGATGTTGGCCACCTTGGAACCTGAGC
AGAGAGCAGAAATTATCCATCATCTGGCTGATCTGTTGACGGACCAGCGTGATGAGATCCTGTTAGCCAA
CAAAAAAGACTTGGAGGAGGCAGAGGGGAGACTTGCAGCTCCTCTGCTGAAACGTTTAAGCCTCTCCACA
TCCAAATTGAACAGCCTGGCCATCGGTCTGCGACAGATCGCAGCCTCCTCCCAGGACAGCGTGGGACGTG
TTTTGCGCCGCACCCGAATCGCCAAAAACTTGGAACTGGAACAAGTGACTGTCCCAATTGGAGTTCTGCT
GGTGATCTTTGAATCTCGTCCTGACTGTCTACCCCAGGTGGCAGCTTTGGCTATCGCAAGTGGCAATGGC
TTGTTACTCAAAGGAGGGAAGGAGGCTGCACACAGCAACCGGATTCTCCACCTCCTGACCCAGGAGGCTC
TCTCAATCCATGGAGTCAAGGAGGCCGTGCAACTGGTGAATACCAGAGAAGAAGTTGAAGATCTTTGCCG
CCTAGACAAAATGATAGATCTGATCATTCCACGTGGCTCTTCCCAGCTGGTCAGAGACATCCAGAAAGCT
GCTAAGGGGATTCCAGTGATGGGGCACAGCGAAGGGATCTGTCACATGTATGTGGATTCCGAGGCCAGTG
TTGATAAGGTCACCAGGCTAGTCAGAGACTCTAAATGTGAATATCCAGCTGCCTGTAATGCTTTGGAGAC
TTTGTTAATCCACCGGGATCTGCTCAGGACACCATTATTTGACCAGATCATTGATATGCTGAGAGTGGAA
CAGGTAAAAATTCATGCAGGCCCCAAATTTGCCTCCTATCTGACCTTCAGCCCCTCCGAAGTGAAGTCAC
TCCGAACTGAGTATGGGGACCTGGAATTATGCATTGAAGTAGTGGACAACGTTCAGGATGCCATTGACCA
CATCCACAAGTATGGCAGCTCCCACACGGATGTCATCGTCACAGAGGACGAAAACACAGCGGAGTTCTTC
CTGCAGCACGTAGACAGTGCCTGTGTGTTCTGGAATGCCAGCACTCGCTTTTCTGATGGTTACCGCTTTG
GACTGGGAGCTGAAGTGGGAATCAGTACATCGAGAATCCACGCCCGGGGACCAGTAGGACTTGAGGGACT
GCTTACTACTAAGTGGCTGCTGCGAGGGAAGGACCACGTGGTCTCAGATTTCTCAGAGCATGGAAGTTTA
AAATATCTTCATGAGAACCTCCCTATTCCTCAGAGAAACACCAACTGATTAGTCTGCTGAAACAAGCCGC
CTGAACGCGTTAAGTCGACAAAGAGCCAGGAAAACCCGGGAATTTTCCAAAAGGTCTTCACGTTAAACTT
GTCTTATCTCAGGAGAGAGCCCGCTCTTGTCTCCCAGTTCCTGGTAGGGTCTGCCTGTTGGAAAGTGTAC
CTGGATGCTTCTGGGCTCCGTTTGGCAATAGCAGTCTTGGCTGATGTGCACAGTCTGGCTCCCAGCTCAC
CCTTTTTTTTTAAAGTAAGAAAATAGTTGCTACCGATAGGGACTTTGCCAAGTCCAATTATCTTCTAGGA
TTGAAAGGTGCATTTTCCCCATAAAAAAGGCGAGGAAAACCCATGGCTGCTTTGTGTCACCTCAGTGACT
TACAGTCCCCCTTGGCATTTAGTTGGTACTAGAGCCAGTCATCCTTAACAAATCTTTTCACATTTTATTT
CTTTCACATGTAGTCATCTTCAAAAAGGAAAGATTTGGAATTTTAGAAAAGGGGCAACTCTTCTTTTTAG
CATTCTCATCAGAAAGTCACAAAAATCGATGGAATCATTTCCACTGGGAAGATTGACCTTTTGTATTTAT
TTGTGGGGTAAATTAATAAGCATTCCAGATGCTTGCAGCTTCCTGCATCCAGGAGATGCTGTGTTCCCCG
TGATGCAGCTGGAACCCAAGCTGCAGCAGGAGATGCAAGTTTCAGGATGTTCCCCACTGAGCTGGAGGAA
TATCTACAGCAGTGATGCTTGAAATTTTTGTATGAATTATTTTGTCGTCCTACCCTTTTCCTCCAAAACA
AAAATTAGAGGATTATTTTAATACTTTGGATTCTTCCCCCTTTTTTGAGATTAATTAACTTTAAGACCAA
TGACTTACAAGGCAGCTGTAGATCTTAGCCACTTTTTAAAAGAAAAGGGGGGACTGGAAGGGCTAATTCA
CTCCCAACGAAGACAAGATATCCTTGATCTGTGGATCTACCACACACAAGGCTACTTCCCTGATTGGCAG
AACTACACACCAGGGCCAGGGATCAGATATCCACTGACCTTTGGATGGTGCTACAAGCTAGTACCAGTTG
AGCAAGAGAAGGTAGAAGAAGCCAATGAAGGAGAGAACACCCGCTTGTTACACCCTGTGAGCCTGCATGG
GATGGATGACCCGGAGAGAGAAGTATTAGAGTGGAGGTTTGACAGCCGCCTAGCATTTCATCACATGGCC
CGAGAGCTGCATCCGGACTGTACTGGGTCTCTCTGGTTAGACCAGATCTGAGCCTGGGAGCTCTCTGGCT
AACTAGGGAACCCACTGCTTAAGCCTCAATAAAGCTTGCCTTGAGTGCTTCAAGTAGTGTGTGCCCGTCT
GTTGTGTGACTCTGGTAACTAGAGATCCCTCAGACCCTTTTAGTCAGTGTGGAAAATCTCTAGCAGGGCC
CGTTTAAACCCGCTGATCAGCCTCGACTGTGCCTTCTAGTTGCCAGCCATCTGTTGTTTGCCCCTCCCCC
GTGCCTTCCTTGACCCTGGAAGGTGCCACTCCCACTGTCCTTTCCTAATAAAATGAGGAAATTGCATCGC
ATTGTCTGAGTAGGTGTCATTCTATTCTGGGGGGTGGGGTGGGGCAGGACAGCAAGGGGGAGGATTGGGA
AGACAATAGCAGGCATGCTGGGGATGCGGTGGGCTCTATGGCTTCTGAGGCGGAAAGAACCAGCTGGGGC
TCTAGGGGGTATCCCC
[124 nt withheld, positions 9887-10010]
C
[91 nt withheld, positions 10012-10102]
A
[49 nt withheld, positions 10104-10152]
CCTTTGACGTTGGAGTCCACGTTCTTT
[37 nt withheld, positions 10180-10216]
ACCCTATCTCGGTCTATTCTTTTGATTTATAAGGGATTTTGCCGATTTCGGCCTATTGGTTAAAAAATGA
GCTGATTTAACAAAAATTTAACGCGAATTAATTCTGTGGAATGTGTGTCAGTTAGGGTGTGGAAAGTCCC
CAGGCTCCCCAGCAGGCAGAAGTATGCAAAGCATGCATCTCAATTAGTCAGCAACCAGGTGTGGAAAGTC
CCCAGGCTCCCCAGCAGGCAGAAGTATGCAAAGCATGCATCTCAATTAGTCAGCAACCATAGTCCCGCCC
CTAACTCCGCCCATCCCGCCCCTAACTCCGCCCAGTTCCGCCCATTCTCCGCCCCATGGCTGACTAATTT
TTTTTATTTATGCAGAGGCCGAGGCCGCCTCTGCCTCTGAGCTATTCCAGAAGTAGTGAGGAGGCTTTTT
TGGAGGCCTAGGCTTTTGCAAAAAGCTCCCGGGAGCTTGTATATCCATTTTCGGATCTGATCAGCACGTG
TTGACAATTAATCATCGGCATAGTATATCGGCATAGTATAATACGACAAGGTGAGGAACTAAACCATGGC
CAAGTTGACCAGTGCCGTTCCGGTGCTCACCGCGCGCGACGTCGCCGGAGCGGTCGAGTTCTGGACCGAC
CGGCTCGGGTTCTCCCGGGACTTCGTGGAGGACGACTTCGCCGGTGTGGTCCGGGACGACGTGACCCTGT
TCATCAGCGCGGTCCAGGACCAGGTGGTGCCGGACAACACCCTGGCCTGGGTGTGGGTGCGCGGCCTGGA
CGAGCTGTACGCCGAGTGGTCGGAGGTCGTGTCCACGAACTTCCGGGACGCCTCCGGGCCGGCCATGACC
GAGATCGGCGAGCAGCCGTGGGGGCGGGAGTTCGCCCTGCGCGACCCGGCCGGCAACTGCGTGCACTTCG
TGGCCGAGGAGCAGGACTGACACGTGCTACGAGATTTCGATTCCACCGCCGCCTTCTATGAAAGGTTGGG
CTTCGGAATCGTTTTCCGGGACGCCGGCTGGATGATCCTCCAGCGCGGGGATCTCATGCTGGAGTTCTTC
GCCCACCCCAACTTGTTTATTGCAGCTTATAATGGTTACAAATAAAGCAATAGCATCACAAATTTCACAA
ATAAAGCATTTTTTTCACTGCATTCTAGTTGTGGTTTGTCCAAACTCATCAATGTATCTTATCATGTCTG
TATACCGTCGACCTCTAGCTAGAGCTTGGCGTAATCATGGTCATAGCTGTTTCCTGTGTGAAATTGTTAT
CCGCTCACAATTCCACACAACATACGAGCCGGAAGCATAAAGTGTAAAGCCTGGGGTGCCTAATGAGTGA
GCTAACTCACATTAATTGCGTTGCGCTCACTGCCCGCTTTCCAGTCGGGAAACCTGTCGTGCCAGCTGCA
TTAATGAATCGGCCAACGCGCGGGGAGAGGCGGTTTGCGTATTGGGCGCTCTTCCGCTTCCTCGCTCACT
GACTCGCTGCGCTCGGTCGTTCGGCTGCGGCGAGCGGTATCAGCTCACTCAAAGGCGGTAATACGGTTAT
CCACAGAATCAGGGGATAACGCAGGAAAGAACATGTGAGCAAAAGGCCAGCAAAAGGCCAGGAACCGTAA
AAAGGCCGCGTTGCTGGCGTTTTTCCATAGGCTCCGCCCCCCTGACGAGCATCACAAAAATCGACGCTCA
AGTCAGAGGTGGCGAAACCCGACAGGACTATAAAGATACCAGGCGTTTCCCCCTGGAAGCTCCCTCGTGC
GCTCTCCTGTTCCGACCCTGCCGCTTACCGGATACCTGTCCGCCTTTCTCCCTTCGGGAAGCGTGGCGCT
TTCTCATAGCTCACGCTGTAGGTATCTCAGTTCGGTGTAGGTCGTTCGCTCCAAGCTGGGCTGTGTGCAC
GAACCCCCCGTTCAGCCCGACCGCTGCGCCTTATCCGGTAACTATCGTCTTGAGTCCAACCCGGTAAGAC
ACGACTTATCGCCACTGGCAGCAGCCACTGGTAACAGGATTAGCAGAGCGAGGTATGTAGGCGGTGCTAC
AGAGTTCTTGAAGTGGTGGCCTAACTACGGCTACACTAGAAGAACAGTATTTGGTATCTGCGCTCTGCTG
AAGCCAGTTACCTTCGGAAAAAGAGTTGGTAGCTCTTGATCCGGCAAACAAACCACCGCTGGTAGCGGTG
GTTTTTTTGTTTGCAAGCAGCAGATTACGCGCAGAAAAAAAGGATCTCAAGAAGATCCTTTGATCTTTTC
TACGGGGTCTGACGCTCAGTGGAACGAAAACTCACGTTAAGGGATTTTGGTCATGAGATTATCAAAAAGG
ATCTTCACCTAGATCCTTTTAAATTAAAAATGAAGTTTTAAATCAATCTAAAGTATATATGAGTAAACTT
GGTCTGACAGTTACCAATGCTTAATCAGTGAGGCACCTATCTCAGCGATCTGTCTATTTCGTTCATCCAT
AGTTGCCTGACTCCCCGTCGTGTAGATAACTACGATACGGGAGGGCTTACCATCTGGCCCCAGTGCTGCA
ATGATACCGCGAGACCCACGCTCACCGGCTCCAGATTTATCAGCAATAAACCAGCCAGCCGGAAGGGCCG
AGCGCAGAAGTGGTCCTGCAACTTTATCCGCCTCCATCCAGTCTATTAATTGTTGCCGGGAAGCTAGAGT
AAGTAGTTCGCCAGTTAATAGTTTGCGCAACGTTGTTGCCATTGCTACAGGCATCGTGGTGTCACGCTCG
TCGTTTGGTATGGCTTCATTCAGCTCCGGTTCCCAACGATCAAGGCGAGTTACATGATCCCCCATGTTGT
GCAAAAAAGCGGTTAGCTCCTTCGGTCCTCCGATCGTTGTCAGAAGTAAGTTGGCCGCAGTGTTATCACT
CATGGTTATGGCAGCACTGCATAATTCTCTTACTGTCATGCCATCCGTAAGATGCTTTTCTGTGACTGGT
GAGTACTCAACCAAGTCATTCTGAGAATAGTGTATGCGGCGACCGAGTTGCTCTTGCCCGGCGTCAATAC
GGGATAATACCGCGCCACATAGCAGAACTTTAAAAGTGCTCATCATTGGAAAACGTTCTTCGGGGCGAAA
ACTCTCAAGGATCTTACCGCTGTTGAGATCCAGTTCGATGTAACCCACTCGTGCACCCAACTGATCTTCA
GCATCTTTTACTTTCACCAGCGTTTCTGGGTGAGCAAAAACAGGAAGGCAAAATGCCGCAAAAAAGGGAA
TAAGGGCGACACGGAAATGTTGAATACTCATACTCTTCCTTTTTCAATATTATTGAAGCATTTATCAGGG
TTATTGTCTCATGAGCGGATACATATTTGAATGTATTTAGAAAAATAAACAAATAGGGGTTCCGCGCACA
TTTCCCCGAAAAGTGCCACCTGAC
Features (pLannotate 1.2.2; 35 found; start..end, strand, type, name):
     31..83      -  misc_feature   bom (fragment): basis of mobility region from pBR322
    238..617     +  enhancer       CMV enhancer: human cytomegalovirus immediate early enhancer
    618..817     +  promoter       CMV promoter: human cytomegalovirus (CMV) immediate early promoter
    835..1015    +  LTR            5' LTR (truncated): truncated 5' long terminal repeat (LTR) from HIV-1
   1062..1187    +  misc_feature   HIV-1 Ψ: packaging signal of human immunodeficiency virus type 1
   1171..1534    +  CDS            HIV-1 gag (fragment): gag protein from human immunodeficiency virus 1; gag
   1680..1913    +  misc_feature   RRE: The Rev response element (RRE) of HIV-1 allows for Rev-dependent mRNA export from the nucleus to the cytoplasm.
   2290..2390    +  CDS            Rev (fragment): human immunodeficiency virus 1 (HIV-1) Rev protein; rev; enhances nuclear export of unspliced and incompletely spliced viral mRNAs
   2440..2557    +  misc_feature   cPPT/CTS: central polypurine tract and central termination sequence of HIV-1
   2610..3198    -  misc_feature   WPRE: woodchuck hepatitis virus posttranscriptional regulatory element
   3201..3222    -  misc_feature   MCS (fragment): pBluescript multiple cloning site
   3229..3825    -  CDS            PuroR (fragment): puromycin N-acetyltransferase; pac from Streptomyces; confers resistance to puromycin
   3837..4337    -  promoter       hPGK promoter: human phosphoglycerate kinase 1 promoter
   4351..4417    +  CDS            small t antigen (fragment): SV40 (simian virus 40) small t antigen
   4424..5602    +  promoter       EF-1α promoter: strong constitutive promoter for human elongation factor EF-1α
   5754..6095    +  CDS            SUPV3L1 (fragment): SUV3_HUMAN - Also known as SUV3. Experimental evidence at protein level: Swiss-Prot protein existence level 1. Major helicase player in mitochondrial RNA metabolism. Component of the mitochondrial degradosome (mtEXO) complex, that degrades 3' overhang double-stranded RNA with a 3'-to-5' directionality in an ATP-dependent manner. Involved in the degradation of non-coding mitochondrial transcripts (MT-ncRNA) and tRNA-like molecules (PubMed:29967381). ATPase and ATP-dependent multisubstrate helicase, able to unwind double-stranded (ds) DNA and RNA, and RNA/DNA heteroduplexes in the 5'-to-3' direc
   6096..8165    +  CDS            ALDH18A1 (fragment): P5CS_HUMAN - Also known as GSAS, P5CS, PYCS. Experimental evidence at protein level: Swiss-Prot protein existence level 1. Bifunctional enzyme that converts glutamate to glutamate 5- semialdehyde, an intermediate in the biosynthesis of proline, ornithine and arginine. From Homo sapiens (Human).
   9021..9083    +  CDS            nef (fragment): NEF_HV1Z2 - Experimental evidence at protein level: Swiss-Prot protein existence level 1. Extracellular Nef protein targets CD4(+) T-lymphocytes for apoptosis by interacting with CXCR4 surface receptors. From Human immunodeficiency virus type 1 group M subtype D (isolate Z2/CDC-Z34) (HIV-1).
   9085..9397    +  LTR            5' LTR (fragment): 5' long terminal repeat (LTR) from HIV-1
   9405..9585    +  LTR            5' LTR (truncated): truncated 5' long terminal repeat (LTR) from HIV-1
   9617..9841    +  polyA_signal   bGH poly(A) signal: bovine growth hormone polyadenylation signal
   9845..9866    +  promoter       SV40 promoter (fragment): SV40 enhancer and early promoter
   9887..10315   +  rep_origin     f1 ori (sequence partly withheld): f1 bacteriophage origin of replication; arrow indicates direction of (+) strand synthesis
  10329..10658   +  promoter       SV40 promoter: SV40 enhancer and early promoter
  10706..10753   +  promoter       EM7 promoter: synthetic bacterial promoter&nbsp
  10772..11146   +  CDS            BleoR: antibiotic-binding protein; Sh ble from Streptoalloteichus hindustanus; confers resistance to bleomycin, phleomycin, and Zeocin™
  11156..11281   +  CDS            ble (fragment): BLE_KLEPN - Experimental evidence at protein level: Swiss-Prot protein existence level 1. Binding protein with a strong affinity to the bleomycin family of antibiotics. Binds to CL990; an antimitotic-antibiotic compound. From Klebsiella pneumoniae.
  11276..11397   +  polyA_signal   SV40 poly(A) signal: SV40 polyadenylation signal
  11468..11490   -  protein_bind   lac operator (fragment): The lac repressor binds to the lac operator to inhibit transcription in E. coli. This inhibition can be relieved by adding lactose or isopropyl-β-D-thiogalactopyranoside (IPTG). lac repressor encoded by lacI
  11494..11524   -  promoter       lac promoter: promoter for the E. coli lac operon
  11539..11560   -  protein_bind   CAP binding site: CAP binding activates transcription in the presence of cAMP. E. coli catabolite activator protein
  11573..11665   -  CDS            lacI (fragment): lac repressor; lacI; The lac repressor binds to the lac operator to inhibit transcription in E. coli. This inhibition can be relieved by adding lactose or isopropyl-β-D-thiogalactopyranoside (IPTG).
  11848..12436   -  rep_origin     ori: high-copy-number ColE1/pMB1/pBR322/pUC origin of replication
  12607..13467   -  CDS            AmpR: β-lactamase; bla; confers resistance to ampicillin, carbenicillin, and related antibiotics
  13468..13572   -  promoter       AmpR promoter: bla
