[The description below was written by a language model from this plasmid's Addgene catalogue record and pLannotate feature annotations shown in this document.]
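Description:
pJL178 is a 13.6 kb HIV-1-based lentiviral transfer plasmid built on the pJL163 backbone for stable expression of a chimeric human protein in mammalian cells. In bacteria it is maintained through a high-copy ColE1/pUC-type origin and selected with ampicillin (AmpR under its own promoter). An f1 origin and an SV40/EM7-driven BleoR cassette also lie in the plasmid backbone, outside the viral genome. The viral portion begins with a CMV enhancer/promoter fused to a truncated 5' LTR, which drives genomic RNA production in packaging cells. This is followed by the Ψ packaging signal with a gag fragment, the RRE for Rev-dependent nuclear export, and the cPPT/CTS. It ends with a 3' LTR region followed by a bGH polyadenylation signal.

Two divergently oriented cassettes sit between these elements. On the forward strand, the EF-1α promoter drives the insert, a fusion of SUPV3L1 residues 1–114 to ALDH18A1 residues 106–795. The record describes the insert as including UTRs as well as the coding sequence, which fits the unannotated stretches flanking the annotated CDS. SUPV3L1 is a mitochondrial RNA helicase and ALDH18A1 (P5CS) is a bifunctional enzyme of proline, ornithine and arginine biosynthesis. The construct therefore replaces the N-terminal region of ALDH18A1 with that of SUPV3L1, although the record does not state the rationale for the swap. On the reverse strand, an hPGK promoter drives puromycin N-acetyltransferase followed by a WPRE, which allows puromycin selection of transduced cells. The associated publication concerns proximity-specific ribosome profiling of localized mitochondrial translation, so the plasmid is presumably used to generate stable cell lines for studying how this chimeric transcript is translated.
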