Addgene plasmid #243687: pJL178
Purpose: Stably expresses fusion of SUPV3L1(1-114aa) and ALDH18A1(106-795aa)
Depositing lab: Jonathan Weissman. Depositing organization: Whitehead Institute for Biomedical Research. Publication: Proximity-specific ribosome profiling reveals the logic of localized mitochondrial translation. Luo J, Khandwala S, Hu J, Lee SY, Hickey KL, Levine ZG, Harper JW, Ting AY, Weissman JS. Cell. 2025 Aug 25:S0092-8674(25)00916-X. doi: 10.1016/j.cell.2025.08.002. PubMed 40876456.
Backbone
  Vector backbone: pJL163
  Backbone manufacturer: Weissman Lab
  Vector type: Lentiviral
  Selectable markers: Puromycin
Growth in bacteria
  Bacterial resistance: Ampicillin, 100 μg/mL
  Growth temperature: 37°C
  Growth strain: NEB Stable
  Copy number: High Copy
Gene/Insert
  Gene/Insert name: UTRs and CDS of SUPV3L1-(1-114aa)-ALDH18A1(106-795aa)
  Species: H. sapiens (human)
  Promoter: EF1a
  Cloning method: Gibson Cloning
Terms and licenses: Academic/Nonprofit Terms; Industry Terms: Not Available to Industry
How to cite: pJL178 was a gift from Jonathan Weissman (Addgene plasmid # 243687 ; http://n2t.net/addgene:243687 ; RRID:Addgene_243687)
